>Addgene plasmid #61249 | AAV-hSyn-REX-GECO0.9 | depositor full sequence | sequence record 99349 | AAV-hSyn-REX-GECO0.9 sequence 5814 bps
GTTCTTTCCTGCGTTATCCCCTGATTCTGTGGATAACCGTATTACCGCCTTTGAGTGAGCTGATACCGCT
CGCCGCAGCCGAACGACCGAGCGCAGCGAGTCAGTGAGCGAGGAAGCGGAAGAGCGCCCAATACGCAAAC
CGCCTCTCCCCGCGCGTTGGCCGATTCATTAATGCAGCTGGCACGACAGGTTTCCCGACTGGAAAGCGGG
CAGTGAGCGCAACGCAATTAATGTGAGTTAGCTCACTCATTAGGCACCCCAGGCTTTACACTTTATGCTT
CCGGCTCGTATGTTGTGTGGAATTGTGAGCGGATAACAATTTCACACAGGAAACAGCTATGACCATGATT
ACGCCAGATTTAATTAAGGCCTTAATTAGGCTGCGCGCTCGCTCGCTCACTGAGGCCGCCCGGGCAAAGC
CCGGGCGTCGGGCGACCTTTGGTCGCCCGGCCTCAGTGAGCGAGCGAGCGCGCAGAGAGGGAGTGGCCAA
CTCCATCACTAGGGGTTCCTTGTAGTTAATGATTAACCCGCCATGCTACTTATCTACGTAGCCATGCTCT
AGGAAGATCTCTGCAGAGGGCCCTGCGTATGAGTGCAAGTGGGTTTTAGGACCAGGATGAGGCGGGGTGG
GGGTGCCTACCTGACGACCGACCCCACCCACTGGACAAGCACCCAACCCCCATTCCCCAAATTGCGCATC
CCCTATCAGAGAGGGGGAGGGGAAACAGGATGCGGCGAGGCGCGTGCGCACTGCCAGCTTCAGCACCGCG
GACAGTGCCTTCGCCCCCGCCTGGCGGCGCGCGCCACCGCCGCCTCAGCACTGAAGGCGCGCTGACGTCA
CTCGCCGGTCCCCCGCAAACTCCCCTTCCCGGCCACCTTGGTCGCGTCCGCGCCGCCGCCGGCCCAGCCG
GACCGCACCACGCGAGGCGCGAGATAGGGGGGCACGGGCGCGACCATCTGCGCTGCGGCGCCGGCGACTC
AGCGCTGCCTCAGTCTGCGGTGGGCAGCGGAGGAGTCGTGTCGTGCCTGAGAGCGCAGTCGAATTCGGGG
ATCCACCATGGTCGACTCATCACGTCGTAAGTGGAATAAGGCAGGTCACGCAGTCAGAGCTATAGGTCGG
CTGAGCTCACGTTGGGTTTCCGAGTGGATGTACCCCGAGGACGGCGCCCTGAAGAGCGTGATCAAGGAGG
GGCTGAGGCTGAAGGACGGCGGCCACTACGCCGCCGAGGTCAGGACCACCTACAAGGCCAAAAAGCCCGT
GCAGCTGCCCGGCGCCTACATCGTCGACATCAAGTTGGACATCGTGTCCCACAACGAGGACTACACCATC
GTGGAACAGTGCGAACGCGCCGTGGGCCGCCACCCCACCGGCGGCATGGTCGAGCTGTACAAGGGAGGTA
CAGGCGGGAGTCTGGTGAGCAAGGGCGAGGAGGATAACATGGCCATCATCAAGGAGTTCATGCGCTTCAA
GGTGCACATGGAGGGCTCCGTGAACGGCCACGAGTTCGAGATCGAGGGCGAGGGCGAGGGCCGCCCCTAC
GAGGCCTTTCAGACCGCTAAGCTGAAGGTGACCAAGGGTGGCCCCCTGCCCTTCGCCTGGGACATCCTGT
CCCTTCAGTTCATGTACGGCTCCAAGGCCTACATTAAGCACCCAGCCGACATCCCCGACTACTTCAAGCT
GTCCTTCCCCGAGGGCTTCAGGTGGGAGCGCGTGATGATCTTCGAGGACGGCGGCATTATTCACGTTGAC
CAGGACTCCTCCCTGCAGGACGGCGTATTCATCTACAAGGTGAAGCTGCGCGGCACCAACTTCCCCCCCG
ACGGCCCCGTAATGCAGAAGAAGACCATGGGCTGGGAGCCTACGCGTGACCAACTGACTGAAGAGCAGAT
CGCAGAGTTTAAAGAGGCTTTCTCCCTATTTGACAAGGACGGGGATGGGACGATAACAACCAAGGAGCTG
GGGACGGTGTTGCGGTCTCTGGGGCAGAACCCCACAGAAGCAGAGCTGCAGGACATGATCAATGAAGTAG
ATGCCGACGGTGACGGCACATTCGACTTCCCTGAGTTCCTGACGATGATGGCAAGGAAAATGAATGACTC
AGACAGTGAAGAGGAAATTAGAGAAGCGTTCCGCGTGTTTGATAAGGACGGCAATGGCTACATCGGCGCA
GCAGAGCTTCGCCACGTGATGACAGACCTTGGAGAGAAGTTAACAGATGAGGAGGTTGATGAAATGATCA
GGGTAGCAGACATCGATGGGGATGGTCAGGTAAACTACGAAGAGTTTGTACAAATGATGACAGCGAAGTA
AAAGCTTATCGATAATCAACCTCTGGATTACAAAATTTGTGAAAGATTGACTGGTATTCTTAACTATGTT
GCTCCTTTTACGCTATGTGGATACGCTGCTTTAATGCCTTTGTATCATGCTATTGCTTCCCGTATGGCTT
TCATTTTCTCCTCCTTGTATAAATCCTGGTTGCTGTCTCTTTATGAGGAGTTGTGGCCCGTTGTCAGGCA
ACGTGGCGTGGTGTGCACTGTGTTTGCTGACGCAACCCCCACTGGTTGGGGCATTGCCACCACCTGTCAG
CTCCTTTCCGGGACTTTCGCTTTCCCCCTCCCTATTGCCACGGCGGAACTCATCGCCGCCTGCCTTGCCC
GCTGCTGGACAGGGGCTCGGCTGTTGGGCACTGACAATTCCGTGGTGTTGTCGGGGAAATCATCGTCCTT
TCCTTGGCTGCTCGCCTGTGTTGCCACCTGGATTCTGCGCGGGACGTCCTTCTGCTACGTCCCTTCGGCC
CTCAATCCAGCGGACCTTCCTTCCCGCGGCCTGCTGCCGGCTCTGCGGCCTCTTCCGCGTCTTCGCCTTC
GCCCTCAGACGAGTCGGATCTCCCTTTGGGCCGCCTCCCCGCATCGATACCGTCGACCTCGACCCGGGCG
GCCGCTTCGAGCAGACATGATAAGATACATTGATGAGTTTGGACAAACCACAACTAGAATGCAGTGAAAA
AAATGCTTTATTTGTGAAATTTGTGATGCTATTGCTTTATTTGTAACCATTATAAGCTGCAATAAACAAG
TTAACAACAACAATTGCATTCATTTTATGTTTCAGGTTCAGGGGGAGATGTGGGAGGTTTTTTAAAGCAA
GTAAAACCTCTACAAATGTGGTAAAATCGATAAGGATCTTCCTAGAGCATGGCTACGTAGATAAGTAGCA
TGGCGGGTTAATCATTAACTACAAGGAACCCCTAGTGATGGAGTTGGCCACTCCCTCTCTGCGCGCTCGC
TCGCTCACTGAGGCCGGGCGACCAAAGGTCGCCCGACGCCCGGGCTTTGCCCGGGCGGCCTCAGTGAGCG
AGCGAGCGCGCAGCCTTAATTAACCTAATTCACTGGCCGTCGTTTTACAACGTCGTGACTGGGAAAACCC
TGGCGTTACCCAACTTAATCGCCTTGCAGCACATCCCCCTTTCGCCAGCTGGCGTAATAGCGAAGAGGCC
CGCACCGATCGCCCTTCCCAACAGTTGCGCAGCCTGAATGGCGAATGGG
[124 nt withheld, positions 3550-3673]
C
[91 nt withheld, positions 3675-3765]
A
[49 nt withheld, positions 3767-3815]
CCTTTGACGTTGGAGTCCACGTTCTTT
[37 nt withheld, positions 3843-3879]
ACCCTATCTCGGTCTATTCTTTTGATTTATAAGGGATTTTGCCGATTTCGGCCTATTGGTTAAAAAATGA
GCTGATTTAACAAAAATTTAACGCGAATTTTAACAAAATATTAACGCTTACAATTTAGGTGGCACTTTTC
GGGGAAATGTGCGCGGAACCCCTATTTGTTTATTTTTCTAAATACATTCAAATATGTATCCGCTCATGAG
ACAATAACCCTGATAAATGCTTCAATAATATTGAAAAAGGAAGAGTATGAGTATTCAACATTTCCGTGTC
GCCCTTATTCCCTTTTTTGCGGCATTTTGCCTTCCTGTTTTTGCTCACCCAGAAACGCTGGTGAAAGTAA
AAGATGCTGAAGATCAGTTGGGTGCACGAGTGGGTTACATCGAACTGGATCTCAACAGCGGTAAGATCCT
TGAGAGTTTTCGCCCCGAAGAACGTTTTCCAATGATGAGCACTTTTAAAGTTCTGCTATGTGGCGCGGTA
TTATCCCGTATTGACGCCGGGCAAGAGCAACTCGGTCGCCGCATACACTATTCTCAGAATGACTTGGTTG
AGTACTCACCAGTCACAGAAAAGCATCTTACGGATGGCATGACAGTAAGAGAATTATGCAGTGCTGCCAT
AACCATGAGTGATAACACTGCGGCCAACTTACTTCTGACAACGATCGGAGGACCGAAGGAGCTAACCGCT
TTTTTGCACAACATGGGGGATCATGTAACTCGCCTTGATCGTTGGGAACCGGAGCTGAATGAAGCCATAC
CAAACGACGAGCGTGACACCACGATGCCTGTAGCAATGGCAACAACGTTGCGCAAACTATTAACTGGCGA
ACTACTTACTCTAGCTTCCCGGCAACAATTAATAGACTGGATGGAGGCGGATAAAGTTGCAGGACCACTT
CTGCGCTCGGCCCTTCCGGCTGGCTGGTTTATTGCTGATAAATCTGGAGCCGGTGAGCGTGGGTCTCGCG
GTATCATTGCAGCACTGGGGCCAGATGGTAAGCCCTCCCGTATCGTAGTTATCTACACGACGGGGAGTCA
GGCAACTATGGATGAACGAAATAGACAGATCGCTGAGATAGGTGCCTCACTGATTAAGCATTGGTAACTG
TCAGACCAAGTTTACTCATATATACTTTAGATTGATTTAAAACTTCATTTTTAATTTAAAAGGATCTAGG
TGAAGATCCTTTTTGATAATCTCATGACCAAAATCCCTTAACGTGAGTTTTCGTTCCACTGAGCGTCAGA
CCCCGTAGAAAAGATCAAAGGATCTTCTTGAGATCCTTTTTTTCTGCGCGTAATCTGCTGCTTGCAAACA
AAAAAACCACCGCTACCAGCGGTGGTTTGTTTGCCGGATCAAGAGCTACCAACTCTTTTTCCGAAGGTAA
CTGGCTTCAGCAGAGCGCAGATACCAAATACTGTTCTTCTAGTGTAGCCGTAGTTAGGCCACCACTTCAA
GAACTCTGTAGCACCGCCTACATACCTCGCTCTGCTAATCCTGTTACCAGTGGCTGCTGCCAGTGGCGAT
AAGTCGTGTCTTACCGGGTTGGACTCAAGACGATAGTTACCGGATAAGGCGCAGCGGTCGGGCTGAACGG
GGGGTTCGTGCACACAGCCCAGCTTGGAGCGAACGACCTACACCGAACTGAGATACCTACAGCGTGAGCT
ATGAGAAAGCGCCACGCTTCCCGAAGGGAGAAAGGCGGACAGGTATCCGGTAAGCGGCAGGGTCGGAACA
GGAGAGCGCACGAGGGAGCTTCCAGGGGGAAACGCCTGGTATCTTTATAGTCCTGTCGGGTTTCGCCACC
TCTGACTTGAGCGTCGATTTTTGTGATGCTCGTCAGGGGGGCGGAGCCTATGGAAAAACGCCAGCAACGC
GGCCTTTTTACGGTTCCTGGCCTTTTGCTGGCCTTTTGCTCACAT
Features (pLannotate 1.2.2; 20 found; start..end, strand, type, name):
      1..122     +  rep_origin     RSF ori (fragment): Plasmids containing the RSF 1030 origin of replication can be propagated in E. coli cells that contain additional plasmids with compatible origins.
    124..216     +  CDS            lacI (fragment): lac repressor; lacI; The lac repressor binds to the lac operator to inhibit transcription in E. coli. This inhibition can be relieved by adding lactose or isopropyl-β-D-thiogalactopyranoside (IPTG).
    229..250     +  protein_bind   CAP binding site: CAP binding activates transcription in the presence of cAMP. E. coli catabolite activator protein
    265..295     +  promoter       lac promoter: promoter for the E. coli lac operon
    303..319     +  protein_bind   lac operator: The lac repressor binds to the lac operator to inhibit transcription in E. coli. This inhibition can be relieved by adding lactose or isopropyl-β-D-thiogalactopyranoside (IPTG). lac repressor encoded by lacI
    380..510     -  repeat_region  AAV2 ITR (fragment): inverted terminal repeat of adeno-associated virus serotype 2 inverted
    592..1038    +  promoter       hSyn promoter: human synapsin I promoter; confers neuron-specific expression (Kügler et al., 2003)
   1073..1129    +  CDS            calmodulin-binding peptide: calmodulin-binding peptide from avian smooth muscle myosin light chain kinase
   1135..1858    +  CDS            HyPerRed (fragment): red fluorescent genetically encoded indicator for H2O2 ()
   1867..2309    +  CDS            calmodulin (fragment): calcium-binding protein
   2324..2912    +  misc_feature   WPRE: woodchuck hepatitis virus posttranscriptional regulatory element
   2913..2932    +  misc_feature   MCS (fragment): pBluescript multiple cloning site
   2961..3082    -  polyA_signal   SV40 poly(A) signal: SV40 polyadenylation signal
   3105..3173    -  CDS            large T antigen (fragment): large T antigen from SV40 (simian virus 40)
   3244..3374    +  repeat_region  AAV2 ITR (fragment): inverted terminal repeat of adeno-associated virus serotype 2 inverted
   3388..3545    +  CDS            lacZα (fragment): LacZα fragment of β-galactosidase; lacZ fragment
   3550..3978    +  rep_origin     f1 ori (sequence partly withheld): f1 bacteriophage origin of replication; arrow indicates direction of (+) strand synthesis
   4031..4135    +  promoter       AmpR promoter: bla
   4136..4996    +  CDS            AmpR: β-lactamase; bla; confers resistance to ampicillin, carbenicillin, and related antibiotics
   5167..5755    +  rep_origin     ori: high-copy-number ColE1/pMB1/pBR322/pUC origin of replication
