[The description below was written by a language model from this plasmid's Addgene catalogue record and pLannotate feature annotations shown in this document.]
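Description:
AAV-hSyn-REX-GECO0.9 is a 5.8 kb adeno-associated virus transfer plasmid built on a pAAV backbone for neuron-specific expression of a genetically encoded red calcium indicator. In bacteria it is maintained as a high-copy plasmid through a ColE1/pUC-type origin and selected with ampicillin via the β-lactamase gene. An f1 phage origin and remnants of a lac promoter/operator and lacZα region are also present as backbone carry-over. The recommended host is a recombination-deficient stable strain, which is a common choice for preserving the repeat-rich ITRs.

The expression cassette lies between two AAV2 inverted terminal repeats (annotated as fragments), which allow the intervening DNA to be replicated and packaged into AAV particles when helper functions are supplied. Within it, the human synapsin I promoter drives the 1,254 bp synthetic REX-GECO0.9 coding sequence, cloned between BamHI and HindIII sites. It is followed by a WPRE to boost transcript stability and expression, and by an SV40 polyadenylation signal that the automated table annotates on the reverse strand. The indicator has the usual GECO architecture: a myosin light chain kinase calmodulin-binding peptide, a red fluorescent protein domain and calmodulin. The automated annotation labels the fluorescent domain as a HyPerRed fragment, which most likely reflects sequence similarity rather than actual identity. REX-GECO0.9 differs from R-GECO1 by fifteen substitutions, numbered according to GCaMP convention.

The associated work describes long Stokes shift red indicators for two-photon and ratiometric calcium imaging, and this plasmid serves to express that sensor in neurons, by transfection or as packaged AAV. The depositor notes two mismatches with the reference sequence that are not expected to affect function.
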