Addgene plasmid #61249: AAV-hSyn-REX-GECO0.9
Purpose: Expresses REX-GECO0.9 in neurons
Depositing lab: Robert Campbell. Depositing organization: University of Alberta. Publication: A long Stokes shift red fluorescent Ca(2+) indicator protein for two-photon and ratiometric imaging. Wu J, Abdelfattah AS, Miraucourt LS, Kutsarova E, Ruangkittisakul A, Zhou H, Ballanyi K, Wicks G, Drobizhev M, Rebane A, Ruthazer ES, Campbell RE. Nat Commun. 2014 Oct 31;5:5262. doi: 10.1038/ncomms6262. PubMed 25358432.
Backbone
  Vector backbone: pAAV
  Backbone size w/o insert (bp): 4560
  Total vector size (bp): 5814
  Vector type: Mammalian Expression, AAV
Growth in bacteria
  Bacterial resistance: Ampicillin, 100 μg/mL
  Growth temperature: 37°C
  Growth strain: NEB Stable
  Copy number: High Copy
Gene/Insert
  Gene/Insert name: REX-GECO0.9 (alt name: Red excitation ratiometric genetically encoded Ca2+-indicators for optical version 0.9)
  Species: Synthetic
  Insert size (bp): 1254
  Mutation: Substitutions relative to R-GECO1: P60R, V61W, R66W, E77V, K80E, K97R, E138V, S142P, D147V, P220L, N257I, N267D, A302P, M339L, T382S
  GenBank ID: KP091744
  Promoter: hSyn
  Cloning method: Restriction Enzyme; 5′ cloning site BamH1 (not destroyed); 3′ cloning site HindIII (not destroyed)
  Sequencing primers: 5′ GAGGAGTCGTGTCGTGCC; 3′ CATAGCGTAAAAGGAGCAACA
Terms and licenses: Academic/Nonprofit Terms; Industry Terms: Not Available to Industry
Depositor comments: The construct is numbered based on GCaMP. There are 2 mismatches between Addgene's sequence and the provided reference sequence. These should not affect plasmid function.
How to cite: AAV-hSyn-REX-GECO0.9 was a gift from Robert Campbell (Addgene plasmid # 61249 ; http://n2t.net/addgene:61249 ; RRID:Addgene_61249)
