>Addgene plasmid #61249 | AAV-hSyn-REX-GECO0.9 | addgene partial sequence | sequence record 101729 | hSyn1pro-F 5'-gcaagtgggttttaggacca-3'
CGACCCCGACCCACTGGACAAGCACCCAACCCCCATTCCCCAAATTGCGCATCCCCTATCAGAGAGGGGG
AGGGGAAACAGGATGCGGCGAGGCGCGTGCGCACTGCCAGCTTCAACACCGCGGACAGTGCCTTCGCCCC
CGCCTGGCGGCGCGCGCCACCGCCGCCTCAGCACTGAAGGCGCGCTGACGTCACTCGCCGGTCCCCCGCA
AACTCCCCTTCCCGGCCACCTTGGTCGCGTCCGCGCCGCCGCCGGCCCAGCCGGACCGCACCACGCGAGG
CGCGAGATAGGGGGGCACGGGCGCGACCATCTGCGCTGCGGCGCCGGCGACTCAGCGCTGCCTCAGTCTG
CGGTGGGCAGCGGAGGAGTCGTGTCGTGCCTGAGAGCGCAGTCGAATTCGGGGATCCACCATGGTCGACT
CATCACGTCGTAAGTGGAATAAGGCAGGTCACGCAGTCAGAGCTATAGGTCGGCTGAGCTCACGTTGGGT
TTCCGAGTGGATGTACCCCGAGGACGGCGCCCTGAAGAGCGTGATCAAGGAGGGGCTGAGGCTGAAGGAC
GGCGGCCACTACGCCGCCGAGGTCAGGACCACCTACAAGGCCAAAAAGCCCGTGCAGCTGCCCGGCGCCT
ACATCGTCGACATCAAGTTGGACATCGTGTCCCACAACGAGGACTACACCATCGTGGAACAGTGCGAACG
CGCCGTGGGCCGCCACCCCACCGGCGGCATGGTCGAGCTGTACAAGGGAGGTACAGGCGGGAGTCTGGTG
AGCAAGGGCGAGGAGGATAACATGGCCATCATCAAGGAGTTCATGCGCTTCAAG
