>Addgene plasmid #61249 | AAV-hSyn-REX-GECO0.9 | addgene partial sequence | sequence record 133062 | WPRE-R 5'-CATAGCGTAAAAGGAGCAACA-3'
ATTTTGTAATCCAGAGGTTGATTATCGATAAGCTTTTACTTCGCTGTCATCATTTGTACAAACTCTTCGT
AGTTTACCTGACCATCCCCATCGATGTCTGCTACCCTGATCATTTCATCAACCTCCTCATCTGTTAACTT
CTCTCCAAGGTCTGTCATCACGTGGCGAAGCTCTGCTGCGCCGATGTAGCCATTGCCGTCCTTATCAAAC
ACGCGGAACGCTTCTCTAATTTCCTCTTCACTGTCTGAGTCATTCATTTTCCTTGCCATCATCGTCAGGA
ACTCAGGGAAGTCGAATGTGCCGTCACCGTCGGCATCTACTTCATTGATCATGTCCTGCAGCTCTGCTTC
TGTGGGGTTCTGCCCCAGAGACCGCAACACCGTCCCCAGCTCCTTGGTTGTTATCGTCCCATCCCCGTCC
TTGTCAAATAGGGAGAAAGCCTCTTTAAACTCTGCGATCTGCTCTTCAGTCAGTTGGTCACGCGTAGGCT
CCCAGCCCATGGTCTTCTTCTGCATTACGGGGCCGTCGGGGGGGAAGTTGGTGCCGCGCAGCTTCACCTT
GTAGATGAATACGCCGTCCTGCAGGGAGGAGTCCTGGTCAACGTGAATAATGCCGCCGTCCTCGAAGATC
ATCACGCGCTCCCACCTGAAGCCCTCGGGGAAGGACAGCTTGAAGTAGTCGGGGATGTCGGCTGGGTGCT
TAATGTAGGCCTTGGAGCCGTACATGAACTGAAGGGACAGGATGTCCCAGGCGAAGGGCA
